>Addgene plasmid #178431 | AAV-DIO-TVA-2A-oG | addgene full sequence | sequence record 354735 | Addgene NGS Result
CAAATTGCGCATCCCCTATCAGAGAGGGGGAGGGGAAACAGGATGCGGCGAGGCGCGTGCGCACTGCCAG
CTTCAGCACCGCGGACAGTGCCTTCGCCCCCGCCTGGCGGCGCGCGCCACCGCCGCCTCAGCACTGAAGG
CGCGCTGACGTCACTCGCCGGTCCCCCGCAAACTCCCCTTCCCGGCCACCTTGGTCGCGTCCGCGCCGCC
GCCGGCCCAGCCGGACCGCACCACGCGAGGCGCGAGATAGGGGGGCACGGGCGCGACCATCTGCGCTGCG
GCGCCGGCGACTCAGCGCTGCCTCAGTCTGCGGTGGGCAGCGGAGGAGTCGTGTCGTGCCTGAGAGCGCA
GTCAGCCGCCACCATGGTTAATATAACTTCGTATAATGTATGCTATACGAAGTTATGCAGAATGGTAGCT
GGATTGTAGCTGCTATTAGCAATATGAAACCTCTTAATAACTTCGTATAAAGTATCCTATACGAAGTTAT
GGTACCTTAGAGCCGTGTCTCGCCCCCAGATTTATGACTTTCCCAACTGCTGATGATTTTACCGCTCTGG
GGTGTGACAGACACTTCTCTACCGGTCCCCCTCAGATTGTGCTGAGTTGGCTCGGAGCGGTTCACTCGTC
GCCAGCAGGTCATCAGGAAAATGATCAGCATGAGAGCAGTCAGTGCTCCAGCGGAGAGCAGCACGTACTT
GCCCCAATTAGGCAGTCCGAGATCGACGCCACTGATCCGTTCGTGCACGTCGGGCAGGTGGACCTCCACA
AAATCTTCGGCCTCGTCGCCGTTTTTGAACACTGTGCTTGGGTCTGC
[1197 nt withheld, positions 818-2014]
ACCAAAGCAGAGTGGGAAGACGAGCAGAGGGACGAAGAGGAGAGCCTGTGGGACCATGGGTCCAGGGTTC
TCCTCCACGTCTCCAGCCTGCTTCAGCAGGCTGAAGTTAGTAGCTCCGGATCCGGAGAACAAGTCTGCCT
GGCTCTTGTCAGGCACCAGCAGCTCCTTGGATGCGCTTTCAAGACTGAAGATGTCAGACCTGCTTTTTGC
TTTGGACTTCCCCCATGCAGCGATACCACCCACAGCTACCAGGCAGCACAGGAGCACTGCAGTGATCAGC
ATCCACATGCGGCCGTGATTCCTGGCTGGCAGAGCACGTCCAGGAGCAGGGGCAGTGGGAGCCTCTGTGC
CGTTGTCCGTGGGCACCGCGGGGATCGCGCTGGTCCCGCAGCCCCACTCGTCCCGCCCGTCGTCGCAGTC
GGGGTGTCCGTCGCACAGCCAGTCCTGCGGGTAACACTCCCCGTGGGCACCGGGCGGCTCCGAGCAGCGG
AACTGACCGGGGGGGCAACGGGACAAAGAACCGTTACCGGACCCGTTACCGGTCACGTTACCGGGCAGCA
GCAGCAGCAGCAGCGCGGGCAGCAGCCGCGCACCTAATAACTTCGTATAGCATACATTATACGAAGTTAT
TTGCCTTAACCCAGAAATTATCACTGTTATTCTTTAGAATGGTGCAAAGAATAACTTCGTATAGGATACT
TTATACGAAGTTATGAATCAACCTCTGGATTACAAAATTTGTGAAAGATTGACTGGTATTCTTAACTATG
TTGCTCCTTTTACGCTATGTGGATACGCTGCTTTAATGCCTTTGTATCATGCTATTGCTTCCCGTATGGC
TTTCATTTTCTCCTCCTTGTATAAATCCTGGTTGCTGTCTCTTTATGAGGAGTTGTGGCCCGTTGTCAGG
CAACGTGGCGTGGTGTGCACTGTGTTTGCTGACGCAACCCCCACTGGTTGGGGCATTGCCACCACCTGTC
AGCTCCTTTCCGGGACTTTCGCTTTCCCCCTCCCTATTGCCACGGCGGAACTCATCGCCGCCTGCCTTGC
CCGCTGCTGGACAGGGGCTCGGCTGTTGGGCACTGACAATTCCGTGGTGTTGTCGGGGAAGCTGACGTCC
TTTCCATGGCTGCTCGCCTGTGTTGCCACCTGGATTCTGCGCGGGACGTCCTTCTGCTACGTCCCTTCGG
CCCTCAATCCAGCGGACCTTCCTTCCCGCGGCCTGCTGCCGGCTCTGCGGCCTCTTCCGCGTCTTCGCCT
TCGCCCTCAGACGAGTCGGATCTCCCTTTGGGCCGCCTCCCCGCCTGGATCCTGTGCCTTCTAGTTGCCA
GCCATCTGTTGTTTGCCCCTCCCCCGTGCCTTCCTTGACCCTGGAAGGTGCCACTCCCACTGTCCTTTCC
TAATAAAATGAGGAAATTGCATCGCATTGTCTGAGTAGGTGTCATTCTATTCTGGGGGGTGGGGTGGGGC
AGGACAGCAAGGGGGAGGATTGGGAAGACAATAGCAGGCATGCTGGGGATGCGGTGGGCTCTATGGCAGG
AACCCCTAGTGATGGAGTTGGCCACTCCCTCTCTGCGCGCTCGCTCGCTCACTGAGGCCGGGCGACCAAA
GGTCGCCCGACGCCCGGGCTTTGCCCGGGCGGCCTCAGTGAGCGAGCGAGCGCGCAGCTGCCTGCAGGGG
CGCCTGATGCGGTATTTTCTCCTTACGCATCTGTGCGGTATTTCACACCGCATA
[95 nt withheld, positions 3749-3843]
T
[46 nt withheld, positions 3845-3890]
C
[141 nt withheld, positions 3892-4032]
CCTTTGACGTTGGAGTCCACGTTCTTT
[37 nt withheld, positions 4060-4096]
ACTCTATCTCGGGCTATTCTTTTGATTTATAAGGGATTTTGCCGATTTCGGTCTATTGGTTAAAAAATGA
GCTGATTTAACAAAAATTTAACGCGAATTTTAACAAAATATTAACGTTTACAATTTTATGGTGCACTCTC
AGTACAATCTGCTCTGATGCCGCATAGTTAAGCCAGCCCCGACACCCGCCAACACCCGCTGACGCGCCCT
GACGGGCTTGTCTGCTCCCGGCATCCGCTTACAGACAAGCTGTGACCGTCTCCGGGAGCTGCATGTGTCA
GAGGTTTTCACCGTCATCACCGAAACGCGCGAGACGAAAGGGCCTCGTGATACGCCTATTTTTATAGGTT
AATGTCATGATAATAATGGTTTCTTAGACGTCAGGTGGCACTTTTCGGGGAAATGTGCGCGGAACCCCTA
TTTGTTTATTTTTCTAAATACATTCAAATATGTATCCGCTCATGAGACAATAACCCTGATAAATGCTTCA
ATAATATTGAAAAAGGAAGAGTATGAGTATTCAACATTTCCGTGTCGCCCTTATTCCCTTTTTTGCGGCA
TTTTGCCTTCCTGTTTTTGCTCACCCAGAAACGCTGGTGAAAGTAAAAGATGCTGAAGATCAGTTGGGTG
CACGAGTGGGTTACATCGAACTGGATCTCAACAGCGGTAAGATCCTTGAGAGTTTTCGCCCCGAAGAACG
TTTTCCAATGATGAGCACTTTTAAAGTTCTGCTATGTGGCGCGGTATTATCCCGTATTGACGCCGGGCAA
GAGCAACTCGGTCGCCGCATACACTATTCTCAGAATGACTTGGTTGAGTACTCACCAGTCACAGAAAAGC
ATCTTACGGATGGCATGACAGTAAGAGAATTATGCAGTGCTGCCATAACCATGAGTGATAACACTGCGGC
CAACTTACTTCTGACAACGATCGGAGGACCGAAGGAGCTAACCGCTTTTTTGCACAACATGGGGGATCAT
GTAACTCGCCTTGATCGTTGGGAACCGGAGCTGAATGAAGCCATACCAAACGACGAGCGTGACACCACGA
TGCCTGTAGCAATGGCAACAACGTTGCGCAAACTATTAACTGGCGAACTACTTACTCTAGCTTCCCGGCA
ACAATTAATAGACTGGATGGAGGCGGATAAAGTTGCAGGACCACTTCTGCGCTCGGCCCTTCCGGCTGGC
TGGTTTATTGCTGATAAATCTGGAGCCGGTGAGCGTGGGTCTCGCGGTATCATTGCAGCACTGGGGCCAG
ATGGTAAGCCCTCCCGTATCGTAGTTATCTACACGACGGGGAGTCAGGCAACTATGGATGAACGAAATAG
ACAGATCGCTGAGATAGGTGCCTCACTGATTAAGCATTGGTAACTGTCAGACCAAGTTTACTCATATATA
CTTTAGATTGATTTAAAACTTCATTTTTAATTTAAAAGGATCTAGGTGAAGATCCTTTTTGATAATCTCA
TGACCAAAATCCCTTAACGTGAGTTTTCGTTCCACTGAGCGTCAGACCCCGTAGAAAAGATCAAAGGATC
TTCTTGAGATCCTTTTTTTCTGCGCGTAATCTGCTGCTTGCAAACAAAAAAACCACCGCTACCAGCGGTG
GTTTGTTTGCCGGATCAAGAGCTACCAACTCTTTTTCCGAAGGTAACTGGCTTCAGCAGAGCGCAGATAC
CAAATACTGTTCTTCTAGTGTAGCCGTAGTTAGGCCACCACTTCAAGAACTCTGTAGCACCGCCTACATA
CCTCGCTCTGCTAATCCTGTTACCAGTGGCTGCTGCCAGTGGCGATAAGTCGTGTCTTACCGGGTTGGAC
TCAAGACGATAGTTACCGGATAAGGCGCAGCGGTCGGGCTGAACGGGGGGTTCGTGCACACAGCCCAGCT
TGGAGCGAACGACCTACACCGAACTGAGATACCTACAGCGTGAGCTATGAGAAAGCGCCACGCTTCCCGA
AGGGAGAAAGGCGGACAGGTATCCGGTAAGCGGCAGGGTCGGAACAGGAGAGCGCACGAGGGAGCTTCCA
GGGGGAAACGCCTGGTATCTTTATAGTCCTGTCGGGTTTCGCCACCTCTGACTTGAGCGTCGATTTTTGT
GATGCTCGTCAGGGGGGCGGAGCCTATGGAAAAACGCCAGCAACGCGGCCTTTTTACGGTTCCTGGCCTT
TTGCTGGCCTTTTGCTCACATGTCCTGCAGGCAGCTGCGCGCTCGCTCGCTCACTGAGGCCGCCCGGGCG
TCGGGCGACCTTTGGTCGCCCGGCCTCAGTGAGCGAGCGAGCGCGCAGAGAGGGAGTGGCCAACTCCATC
ACTAGGGGTTCCTGCTAGACTGCAGAGGGCCCTGCGTATGAGTGCAAGTGGGTTTTAGGACCAGGATGAG
GCGGGGTGGGGGTGCCTACCTGACGACCGACCCCGACCCACTGGACAAGCACCCAACCCCCATTCCC
Features (pLannotate 1.2.2; 21 found; start..end, strand, type, name):
    373..406     -  protein_bind   loxP: Cre-mediated recombination occurs in the 8-bp core sequence (GCATACAT). Cre recombinase
    407..456     -  intron         β-globin intron (fragment): internally truncated intron from human β-globin
    457..490     -  protein_bind   lox2272: Cre-mediated recombination occurs in the 8-bp core sequence (GGATACTT). lox2272 sites are compatible with each other, but incompatible with loxP or loxN sites (Lee and Saito, 1988). Cre recombinase
    500..2071    -  CDS            G (sequence partly withheld): GLYCO_RABVP - Experimental evidence at protein level: Swiss-Prot protein existence level 1. Attaches the virus to host cellular receptor, inducing endocytosis of the virion. In the endosome, the acidic pH induces conformational changes in the glycoprotein trimer, which trigger fusion between virus and cell membrane. There is convincing in vitro evidence that the muscular form of the nicotinic acetylcholine receptor (nAChR), the neuronal cell adhesion molecule (NCAM), and the p75 neurotrophin receptor (p75NTR) bind glycoprotein and thereby facilitate rabies virus entry into cells (By similarity
   2138..2605    -  CDS            RSVR_COTJA: Experimental evidence at protein level: Swiss-Prot protein existence level 1. Responsible for susceptibility to the retrovirus subgroup A Rous sarcoma virus. From Coturnix japonica (Japanese quail) (Coturnix coturnix japonica).
   2611..2644    +  protein_bind   loxP: Cre-mediated recombination occurs in the 8-bp core sequence (GCATACAT). Cre recombinase
   2645..2694    -  intron         β-globin intron (fragment): internally truncated intron from human β-globin
   2695..2728    +  protein_bind   lox2272: Cre-mediated recombination occurs in the 8-bp core sequence (GGATACTT). lox2272 sites are compatible with each other, but incompatible with loxP or loxN sites (Lee and Saito, 1988). Cre recombinase
   2730..3318    +  misc_feature   WPRE: woodchuck hepatitis virus posttranscriptional regulatory element
   3326..3550    +  polyA_signal   bGH poly(A) signal: bovine growth hormone polyadenylation signal
   3552..3692    +  repeat_region  AAV2 ITR: inverted terminal repeat of adeno-associated virus serotype 2 inverted
   3697..3748    -  misc_feature   bom (fragment): basis of mobility region from pBR322
   3767..4222    +  rep_origin     f1 ori (sequence partly withheld): f1 bacteriophage origin of replication; arrow indicates direction of (+) strand synthesis
   4223..4272    -  misc_feature   bom (fragment): basis of mobility region from pBR322
   4374..4409    -  CDS            rop (fragment): Rop protein, which maintains plasmids at low copy number; rop
   4504..4608    +  promoter       AmpR promoter: bla
   4609..5469    +  CDS            AmpR: β-lactamase; bla; confers resistance to ampicillin, carbenicillin, and related antibiotics
   5640..6228    +  rep_origin     ori: high-copy-number ColE1/pMB1/pBR322/pUC origin of replication
   6301..6328    +  repeat_region  AAV2 ITR (fragment): inverted terminal repeat of adeno-associated virus serotype 2 inverted
   6357..6384    +  repeat_region  AAV2 ITR (fragment): inverted terminal repeat of adeno-associated virus serotype 2 inverted
   6447..351     +  promoter       hSyn promoter (across the origin): human synapsin I promoter; confers neuron-specific expression (Kügler et al., 2003)
