[The description below was written by a language model from this plasmid's Addgene catalogue record and pLannotate feature annotations shown in this document.]
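Description:
AAV-DIO-TVA-2A-oG is a 6,543 bp adeno-associated virus transfer plasmid on a pAAV backbone, designed for Cre-dependent, neuron-restricted expression of the two helper proteins used in monosynaptic rabies tracing. It is propagated in E. coli through a high-copy ColE1/pUC-type origin with ampicillin selection (AmpR with its own bla promoter), and it also carries an f1 phage origin. The expression cassette is flanked by AAV2 inverted terminal repeats, which direct replication and packaging of the intervening DNA into AAV particles. The annotation finds one complete ITR downstream of the cassette, but only short ITR fragments on the upstream side.

The payload is driven by the human synapsin I (hSyn) promoter, which confers neuron-specific expression. Downstream lie a WPRE to boost transcript stability and expression, and a bovine growth hormone polyadenylation signal. Between them sits a single open reading frame in inverted orientation that encodes the quail TVA receptor (TVA950, 468 bp), joined by a 2A self-cleaving peptide, as the plasmid name indicates, to the synthetic optimized rabies glycoprotein oG (1,575 bp). This reversed cassette is bracketed by oppositely oriented pairs of loxP and lox2272 sites in the standard DIO/FLEX arrangement. Without Cre the coding sequence is antisense to the promoter and silent. In Cre-expressing cells, recombination flips it into the sense orientation and locks it there by excising one site of each pair.

TVA makes starter neurons susceptible to infection by EnvA-pseudotyped virus. oG supplies the glycoprotein in trans, which lets G-deleted rabies virus spread to presynaptic partners. The construct therefore allows a single AAV to define Cre-specified starter populations for trans-synaptic circuit mapping.
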