Addgene plasmid #178431: AAV-DIO-TVA-2A-oG
Purpose: Expresses TVA and optimized Rabies G (oG) protein in a FLEX cassette
Depositing lab: Edward Callaway. Depositing organization: Salk Institute for Biological Studies.
Backbone
  Vector backbone: pAAV
  Total vector size (bp): 6543
  Vector type: AAV, Cre/Lox ; Adeno-associated virus
Growth in bacteria
  Bacterial resistance: Ampicillin, 100 μg/mL
  Growth temperature: 37°C
  Growth strain: NEB Stable
  Copy number: Unknown
Gene/Insert 1
  Gene/Insert name: TVA950 (alt name: TVA)
  Species: Quail
  Insert size (bp): 468
  Promoter: hSyn
  Cloning method: Unknown
  Sequencing primers: 5′ WPRE Rev
Gene/Insert 2
  Gene/Insert name: Optimized G (alt name: oG)
  Species: Synthetic
  Insert size (bp): 1575
  Promoter: hSyn
  Cloning method: Unknown
  Sequencing primers: 5′ hSyn For
Terms and licenses: Academic/Nonprofit Terms; Industry Terms: Not Available to Industry
How to cite: AAV-DIO-TVA-2A-oG was a gift from Edward Callaway (Addgene plasmid # 178431 ; http://n2t.net/addgene:178431 ; RRID:Addgene_178431)
